Addgene plasmid #31709: pMXs-B5
Depositing lab: Duanqing Pei. Depositing organization: Chinese Academy of Science. Publication: MicroRNA cluster 302-367 enhances somatic cell reprogramming by accelerating a mesenchymal-to-epithelial transition. Liao B, Bao X, Liu L, Feng S, Zovoilis A, Liu W, Xue Y, Cai J, Guo X, Qin B, Zhang R, Wu J, Lai L, Teng M, Niu L, Zhang B, Esteban MA, Pei D. J Biol Chem. 2011 May 13. 286(19):17359-64. 10.1074/jbc.C111.235960 PubMed 21454525.
Backbone
  Vector backbone: pMXs
  Backbone size w/o insert (bp): 4600
  Vector type: Mammalian Expression, Retroviral
Growth in bacteria
  Bacterial resistance: Ampicillin, 100 μg/mL
  Growth temperature: 37°C
  Growth strain: DH5alpha
  Copy number: High Copy
Gene/Insert
  Gene/Insert name: miR-363
  Species: M. musculus (mouse)
  Insert size (bp): 237
  Entrez Gene: Mir363 (a.k.a. Mirn363, mmu-mir-363)
  Cloning method: Restriction Enzyme; 5′ cloning site HindIII (not destroyed); 3′ cloning site EcoRI (not destroyed)
  Sequencing primers: 5′ gacggcatcgcagcttggat
Terms and licenses: Academic/Nonprofit Terms; Industry Terms: Not Available to Industry
How to cite: pMXs-B5 was a gift from Duanqing Pei (Addgene plasmid # 31709 ; http://n2t.net/addgene:31709 ; RRID:Addgene_31709)
