[The description below was written by a language model from this plasmid's Addgene catalogue record.]
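Description:
pMXs-B5 is a retroviral mammalian expression plasmid built on the pMXs backbone (about 4.6 kb without insert), a Moloney murine leukemia virus-derived vector family in which the cargo sits between viral long terminal repeats and downstream of a packaging signal. In vectors of this type the 5′ LTR normally serves as the promoter for the inserted sequence, and the plasmid is introduced into a packaging cell line that supplies the viral proteins in trans. The resulting replication-defective particles integrate the cassette stably into dividing target cells. The record does not include a feature table, so the promoter, the origin of replication and any other backbone elements are not itemised. It does state that the plasmid is maintained at high copy number in E. coli under ampicillin selection. No mammalian selection marker or reporter is recorded.

The payload is a 237 bp mouse genomic fragment encoding miR-363 (Mir363), cloned by restriction digestion between HindIII at the 5′ end and EcoRI at the 3′ end, with both sites retained. A fragment of this size is consistent with a precursor hairpin plus flanking sequence. Once transcribed from the integrated provirus, such a fragment would be processed by the cell's own microRNA machinery to yield mature miR-363. No tags or fusion partners are listed.

The associated publication concerns the enhancement of somatic cell reprogramming by a microRNA cluster through acceleration of a mesenchymal-to-epithelial transition. This suggests the construct was one of a set of individual microRNA expression vectors tested for effects on induced pluripotent stem cell generation. The record does not explain the "B5" designation or state the specific role of miR-363 in that work.
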