>Addgene plasmid #31709 | pMXs-B5 | addgene partial sequence | sequence record 45193 | pMX-S1811 5'-GACGGCATCGCAGCTTGGATACAC-3'
GGACCATCCTCTAGACTGCCGGATCTAGCTAGTTAATTAAGGATCCGTTAACAAGCTTGAGGGTTTTTAA
TCGTCTTTTAGTTTCTGAGTATTGTAAGTTATGTTAGACTGTAATTATGAAATGAACTGTTTTGCTGTTA
TCAGGTGGAACACGATGCAATTTTGGTTGGTGTAATAGGAGGAAAATTGCACGGTATCCATCTGTAAACC
GCAGGACCTATGTGGACAGCCGTCTATCAGTGCTATAGTAAGATTGTAAAATCCTTTAGCTAGTCATTGC
TTTGAACACATTTGGGAATTCGTATACACTAGTGACTACAAGGACGACGATGACAAGTGATAAATAACTT
CGTATAATGTATGCTATACGAAGTTATTCTAGTATTTAAATGCCCTCGAGCTGACTGCGGCCGCCAGCAC
AGTGGTCGACGATAAAATAAAAGATTTTATTTAGTCTCCAGAAAAAGGGGGGAATGAAAGACCCCACCTG
TAGGTTTGGCAAGCTAGCTTAAGTAACGCCATTTTGCAAGGCATGGAAAAATACATAACTGAGAATAGAG
AAGTTCAGATCAAGGTCAGGAACAGATGGAACAGCTGAATATGGGCCAAACAGGATATCTGTGGTAAGCA
GTTCCTGCCCCGGCTCAGGGCCAAGAACAGATGGAACAGCTGAATATGGGCCAAACAGGATATCTGTGGT
AAGCAGTTCCTGCCCCGGCTCAGGGCCAAGAACAGATGGTCCCCAGATGCGGTCCAGCCCTCAGCAGTTT
CTAGAGAACCATCAGATGTTTCCAGGGTGCCCCAAGGACCTGAAATGACCCTGTGCCT
